>Addgene plasmid #54658 | mTagRFP-T2-C1 | depositor partial sequence | sequence record 85055 | insert sequence
GACGTCAGATCCGCTAGCGCTACCGGTCGCCACCATGGTGTCTAAGGGCGAAGAGCTGATTAAGGAGAAC
ATGCACATGAAGCTGTACATGGAGGGCACCGTGAACAACCACCACTTCAAGTGCACATCCGAGGGCGAAG
GCAAGCCCTACGAGGGCACCCAGACCATGAGAATCAAGGTGGTCGAGGGCGGCCCTCTCCCCTTCGCCTT
CGACATCCTGGCTACCAGCTTCATGTACGGCAGCAGAACCTTCATCAACCACACCCAGGGCATCCCCGAT
TTCTTTAAGCAGTCCTTCCCTGAGGGCTTCACATGGGAGAGAGTCACCACATACGAAGACGGGGGCGTGC
TGACCGCTACCCAGGACACCAGCCTCCAGGACGGCTGCCTCATCTACAACGTCAAGATCAGAGGGGTGAA
CTTCCCATCCAACGGCCCTGTGATGCAGAAGAAAACACTCGGCTGGGAGGCCAACACCGAGACCCTGTAC
CCCGCTGACGGCGGCCTGGAAGGCAGAACCGACATGGCCCTGAAGCTCGTGGGCGGGGGCCACCTGATCT
GCAACTTCAAGACCACATACAGATCCAAGAAACCCGCTAAGAACCTCAAGATGCCCGGCGTCTACTATGT
GGACCACAGACTGGAAAGAATCAAGGAGGCCGACAAAGAGACCTACGTCGAGCAGCACGAGGTGGCTGTG
GCCAGATACTGCGACCTCCCTAGCAAACTGGGGCACAAACTTAATGGCATGGACGAGCTGTACAAGTCCG
GACTCAGATCTCGAGCTCAAGCTTCGAATTCTGCAGTCGACGGTACCGCGGGCCCGGGATCCACCGGATC
TAGATAACTGATCATAATCAGCCATACCACATTTGTAGAGGTTTTACTTGCTTTAAAAAACCTCCCACAC
CTCCCCCTGAA
