>Addgene plasmid #54658 | mTagRFP-T2-C1 | addgene partial sequence | sequence record 93208 | CMV-F 5'-CGCAAATGGGCGGTAGGCGTG-3'
GTGAACCGTCAGATCCGCTAGCGCTACCGGTCGCCACCATGGTGTCTAAGGGCGAAGAGCTGATTAAGGA
GAACATGCACATGAAGCTGTACATGGAGGGCACCGTGAACAACCACCACTTCAAGTGCACATCCGAGGGC
GAAGGCAAGCCCTACGAGGGCACCCAGACCATGAGAATCAAGGTGGTCGAGGGCGGCCCTCTCCCCTTCG
CCTTCGACATCCTGGCTACCAGCTTCATGTACGGCAGCAGAACCTTCATCAACCACACCCAGGGCATCCC
CGATTTCTTTAAGCAGTCCTTCCCTGAGGGCTTCACATGGGAGAGAGTCACCACATACGAAGACGGGGGC
GTGCTGACCGCTACCCAGGACACCAGCCTCCAGGACGGCTGCCTCATCTACAACGTCAAGATCAGAGGGG
TGAACTTCCCATCCAACGGCCCTGTGATGCAGAAGAAAACACTCGGCTGGGAGGCCAACACCGAGACCCT
GTACCCCGCTGACGGCGGCCTGGAAGGCAGAACCGACATGGCCCTGAAGCTCGTGGGCGGGGGCCACCTG
ATCTGCAACTTCAAGACCACATACAGATCCAAGAAACCCGCTAAGAACCTCAAGATGCCCGGCGTCTACT
ATGTGGACCACAGACTGGAAAGAATCAAGGAGGCCGACAAAGAGACCTACGTCGAGCAGCACGAGGTGGC
TGTGGCCAGATACTGCGACCTCCCTAGCAAACTGGGGCACAAACTTAATGGCATGGACGAGCTGTACAAG
TCCGGACTCAGATCTCGAGCTCAAGCTTCGAATTCTGCAGTCGACGGTACCGCGG
