[The description below was written by a language model from this plasmid's Addgene catalogue record.]
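Description:
mTagRFP-T2-C1 is an empty mammalian expression backbone of the "C1" cloning-vector format, built on the mTagRFP-C1 backbone (about 4.75 kb). It carries no insert. Instead it supplies a red fluorescent protein coding sequence positioned so that a gene of interest cloned downstream is expressed with the fluorophore fused to its N terminus. The plasmid is maintained in bacteria as a high-copy replicon under kanamycin selection. In mammalian cells it carries a neomycin resistance marker, so stably transfected populations can be selected with G418. The record includes no feature table and does not name the promoter driving the fluorescent protein, the origin of replication, the polyadenylation signal or the composition of the cloning site, so these cannot be stated from the information provided.

The fluorescent tag is a variant of mTagRFP. According to the depositor's notes, it carries the S168T and M151T substitutions and has the C-terminal seven amino acids of EGFP appended. Its reported excitation maximum is 555 nm and its emission maximum is 584 nm, which places it in the orange-red range and makes it spectrally separable from green and cyan reporters.

The vector is typically used to build N-terminally tagged fusion proteins for live-cell or fixed-cell fluorescence microscopy, for example to follow a protein's subcellular localization or dynamics. Used unmodified, it can express the free fluorescent protein as a transfection marker or localization control.
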