Addgene plasmid #54658: mTagRFP-T2-C1
Purpose: (Empty Backbone) Localization: C1 Cloning Vector, Excitation: 555, Emission: 584
Depositing lab: Michael Davidson.
Backbone
  Vector backbone: mTagRFP-C1
  Backbone size (bp): 4750
  Vector type: Mammalian Expression
  Selectable markers: Neomycin (select with G418)
  Tag / fusion protein: mTagRFP (N terminal on backbone)
Growth in bacteria
  Bacterial resistance: Kanamycin, 50 μg/mL
  Growth temperature: 37°C
  Growth strain: DH5alpha
  Copy number: High Copy
Gene/Insert
  Gene/Insert name: None
  Tag / fusion protein: mTagRFP (N terminal on backbone)
Terms and licenses: Academic/Nonprofit Terms; Industry Terms
Depositor comments: mTagRFP with C-terminal 7 amino acids from EGFP + S168T + M151T. Excitation = 555; Emission = 584
How to cite: mTagRFP-T2-C1 was a gift from Michael Davidson (Addgene plasmid # 54658)
